>Addgene plasmid #173671 | pKSB-609 U6-sgRNA1 ATCC GGAA | addgene full sequence | sequence record 342925 | Addgene NGS Result
CTAAATTGTAAGCGTTAATATTTTGTTAAAATTCGCGTTAAATTTTTGTTAAATCAGCTCATTTTTTAAC
CAATAGGCCGAAATCGGCAAAATCCCTTATAAATCAAAAGAATAGACCGAGATAGGGT
[37 nt withheld, positions 129-165]
AAAGAACGTGGACTCCAACGTCAAAGG
[49 nt withheld, positions 193-241]
T
[91 nt withheld, positions 243-333]
G
[124 nt withheld, positions 335-458]
CCCATTCGCCATTCAGGCTGCGCAACTGTTGGGAAGGGCGATCGGTGCGGGCCTCTTCGCTATTACGCCA
GCTGGCGAAAGGGGGATGTGCTGCAAGGCGATTAAGTTGGGTAACGCCAGGGTTTTCCCAGTCACGACGT
TGTAAAACGACGGCCAGTGAATTGTAATACGACTCACTATAGGGCGAATTGGAGCTCCACCGCGGTGGCG
GCCGCTCTAGAACTAGTGGATCCCCCGGTCTCGATCCGATGAAAATAAGAAAAACATTTGACAAAAAAAG
CACCGACTCGGTGCCACTTTTTCAAGTTGATAACGGACTAGCCTTATTTTAACTTGCTATTTCTAGCTCT
AAAACAGGTCTTCTCGAAGACCCAAGGACGAGGGGAAAAAAGGTTGTATATATACTTTGCGCTTTCAATC
CTTGCTCTAGCGATGCATAAAGGATATTCAAGAAGGATTTTTTGCCTGAGTGTGACTGTTATAAGGTTTT
GATCCTGCCGTAACTCACGCTAATGTGATGTTTCATAAACTTTTCAACATTTCTTGTATTGCTTCATCTC
TTTTTTAATCAAAAGTTACTATTCATTGTAATACGTTGAAATATCAAAAAAGAATAAACAGTTTTCCTAT
GATTAATTCAAAAACAGAGTTTTCTAGAATAACCAAGAGCCAAACCGCTTCAGTGTATATGTGGGGAATG
AGACCGGGCTGCAGGAATTCGATATCAAGCTTATCGATACCGTCGACCTCGAGGGGGGGCCCGGTACCAG
CTTTTGTTCCCTTTAGTGAGGGTTAATTTCGAGCTTGGCGTAATCATGGTCATAGCTGTTTCCTGTGTGA
AATTGTTATCCGCTCACAATTCCACACAACATACGAGCCGGAAGCATAAAGTGTAAAGCCTGGGGTGCCT
AATGAGTGAGCTAACTCACATTAATTGCGTTGCGCTCACTGCCCGCTTTCCAGTCGGGAAACCTGTCGTG
CCAGCTGCATTAATGAATCGGCCAACGCGCGGGGAGAGGCGGTTTGCGTATTGGGCGCTCTTCCGCTTCC
TCGCTCACTGACTCGCTGCGCTCGGTCGTTCGGCTGCGGCGAGCGGTATCAGCTCACTCAAAGGCGGTAA
TACGGTTATCCACAGAATCAGGGGATAACGCAGGAAAGAACATGTGAGCAAAAGGCCAGCAAAAGGCCAG
GAACCGTAAAAAGGCCGCGTTGCTGGCGTTTTTCCATAGGCTCCGCCCCCCTGACGAGCATCACAAAAAT
CGACGCTCAAGTCAGAGGTGGCGAAACCCGACAGGACTATAAAGATACCAGGCGTTTCCCCCTGGAAGCT
CCCTCGTGCGCTCTCCTGTTCCGACCCTGCCGCTTACCGGATACCTGTCCGCCTTTCTCCCTTCGGGAAG
CGTGGCGCTTTCTCATAGCTCACGCTGTAGGTATCTCAGTTCGGTGTAGGTCGTTCGCTCCAAGCTGGGC
TGTGTGCACGAACCCCCCGTTCAGCCCGACCGCTGCGCCTTATCCGGTAACTATCGTCTTGAGTCCAACC
CGGTAAGACACGACTTATCGCCACTGGCAGCAGCCACTGGTAACAGGATTAGCAGAGCGAGGTATGTAGG
CGGTGCTACAGAGTTCTTGAAGTGGTGGCCTAACTACGGCTACACTAGAAGAACAGTATTTGGTATCTGC
GCTCTGCTGAAGCCAGTTACCTTCGGAAAAAGAGTTGGTAGCTCTTGATCCGGCAAACAAACCACCGCTG
GTAGCGGTGGTTTTTTTGTTTGCAAGCAGCAGATTACGCGCAGAAAAAAAGGATCTCAAGAAGATCCTTT
GATCTTTTCTACGGGGTCTGACGCTCAGTGGAACGAAAACTCACGTTAAGGGATTTTGGTCATGAGATTA
TCAAAAAGGATCTTCACCTAGATCCTTTTAAATTAAAAATGAAGTTTTAAATCAATCTAAAGTATATATG
AGTAAACTTGGTCTGACAGTTACCAATGCTTAATCAGTGAGGCACCTATCTCAGCGATCTGTCTATTTCG
TTCATCCATAGTTGCCTGACTCCCCGTCGTGTAGATAACTACGATACGGGAGGGCTTACCATCTGGCCCC
AGTGCTGCAATGATACCGCGAGATCCACGCTCACCGGCTCCAGATTTATCAGCAATAAACCAGCCAGCCG
GAAGGGCCGAGCGCAGAAGTGGTCCTGCAACTTTATCCGCCTCCATCCAGTCTATTAATTGTTGCCGGGA
AGCTAGAGTAAGTAGTTCGCCAGTTAATAGTTTGCGCAACGTTGTTGCCATTGCTACAGGCATCGTGGTG
TCACGCTCGTCGTTTGGTATGGCTTCATTCAGCTCCGGTTCCCAACGATCAAGGCGAGTTACATGATCCC
CCATGTTGTGCAAAAAAGCGGTTAGCTCCTTCGGTCCTCCGATCGTTGTCAGAAGTAAGTTGGCCGCAGT
GTTATCACTCATGGTTATGGCAGCACTGCATAATTCTCTTACTGTCATGCCATCCGTAAGATGCTTTTCT
GTGACTGGTGAGTACTCAACCAAGTCATTCTGAGAATAGTGTATGCGGCGACCGAGTTGCTCTTGCCCGG
CGTCAATACGGGATAATACCGCGCCACATAGCAGAACTTTAAAAGTGCTCATCATTGGAAAACGTTCTTC
GGGGCGAAAACTCTCAAGGATCTTACCGCTGTTGAGATCCAGTTCGATGTAACCCACTCGTGCACCCAAC
TGATCTTCAGCATCTTTTACTTTCACCAGCGTTTCTGGGTGAGCAAAAACAGGAAGGCAAAATGCCGCAA
AAAAGGGAATAAGGGCGACACGGAAATGTTGAATACTCATACTCTTCCTTTTTCAATATTATTGAAGCAT
TTATCAGGGTTATTGTCTCATGAGCGGATACATATTTGAATGTATTTAGAAAAATAAACAAATAGGGGTT
CCGCGCACATTTCCCCGAAAAGTGCCAC
Features (pLannotate 1.2.2; 14 found; start..end, strand, type, name):
     30..458     -  rep_origin     f1 ori (sequence partly withheld): f1 bacteriophage origin of replication; arrow indicates direction of (+) strand synthesis
    463..620     -  CDS            lacZα (fragment): LacZα fragment of β-galactosidase; lacZ fragment
    623..641     +  promoter       T7 promoter: promoter for bacteriophage T7 RNA polymerase
    650..696     +  misc_feature   MCS (fragment): pBluescript multiple cloning site
    738..813     -  misc_RNA       gRNA scaffold: guide RNA scaffold for the Streptococcus pyogenes CRISPR/Cas9 system
   1162..1226    +  misc_feature   MCS (fragment): pBluescript multiple cloning site
   1238..1256    -  promoter       T3 promoter: promoter for bacteriophage T3 RNA polymerase
   1301..1317    -  protein_bind   lac operator: The lac repressor binds to the lac operator to inhibit transcription in E. coli. This inhibition can be relieved by adding lactose or isopropyl-β-D-thiogalactopyranoside (IPTG). lac repressor encoded by lacI
   1325..1355    -  promoter       lac promoter: promoter for the E. coli lac operon
   1370..1391    -  protein_bind   CAP binding site: CAP binding activates transcription in the presence of cAMP. E. coli catabolite activator protein
   1404..1496    -  CDS            lacI (fragment): lac repressor; lacI; The lac repressor binds to the lac operator to inhibit transcription in E. coli. This inhibition can be relieved by adding lactose or isopropyl-β-D-thiogalactopyranoside (IPTG).
   1679..2267    -  rep_origin     ori: high-copy-number ColE1/pMB1/pBR322/pUC origin of replication
   2438..3298    -  CDS            AmpR: β-lactamase; bla; confers resistance to ampicillin, carbenicillin, and related antibiotics
   3299..3403    -  promoter       AmpR promoter: bla
