[The description below was written by a language model from this plasmid's Addgene catalogue record and pLannotate feature annotations shown in this document.]
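Description:
pKSB-609 U6-sgRNA1 ATCC GGAA is an empty guide-RNA cloning and expression vector for CRISPR work in Anopheles mosquitoes, built on the pBluescript II KS+ phagemid. The sequenced plasmid is 3,426 nt. It is maintained in E. coli through a high-copy ColE1/pUC-type origin and selected with ampicillin via the β-lactamase gene and its own promoter. The backbone also retains the f1 origin for single-stranded DNA production, the T7 and T3 promoters, and remnants of the lacZα/lac promoter region. The multiple cloning site is annotated as two fragments flanking the inserted cassette. According to the record, a BsaI site in the backbone was mutated.

The payload sits between those two MCS fragments, on the reverse strand. It consists of the U6 promoter of the Anopheles gambiae gene AGAP013557 followed by a classical Streptococcus pyogenes Cas9 single-guide RNA scaffold. The automated annotation detects only the scaffold. The unannotated stretch of roughly 350 nt between the scaffold and the second MCS fragment is the likely position of the mosquito U6 promoter, though the feature table does not label it. U6 promoters recruit RNA polymerase III, which suits the production of short, uncapped transcripts such as guide RNAs. Two BbsI sites between promoter and scaffold allow a target-specific protospacer to be inserted by restriction cloning, typically as annealed oligonucleotides. The record does not explain the "ATCC GGAA" in the name. Together with the removed BsaI site, it may denote overhangs for downstream modular assembly.

The plasmid carries no Cas9, reporter or insect selection marker, so it serves to build and express a chosen sgRNA alongside a separate Cas9 source for genome editing in Anopheles.
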