Addgene plasmid #173671: pKSB-609 U6-sgRNA1 ATCC GGAA
Purpose: (Empty Backbone) To clone and express a gRNA in Anopheles
Depositing lab: Eric Marois. Depositing organization: CNRS UPR 9022, INSERM U1257, Réponse immunitaire chez le moustique anophèle vecteur du paludisme. Publication: A toolbox of engineered mosquito lines to study salivary gland biology and malaria transmission. Klug D, Arnold K, Mela-Lopez R, Marois E, Blandin SA. PLoS Pathog. 2022 Oct 12;18(10):e1010881. doi: 10.1371/journal.ppat.1010881. eCollection 2022 Oct. PubMed 36223382.
Backbone
  Vector backbone: pBluescript II KS +
  Backbone manufacturer: Stratagene
  Backbone size (bp): 3000
  Modifications to backbone: BsaI restriction site was mutated. U6 promoter from Anopheles gambiae AGAP013557 drives expression of a classical gRNA template (Jinek et al., 2012) in which a specific gRNA protospacer sequence can be cloned using two BbsI restrictions sites.
  Vector type: Insect Expression, CRISPR
Growth in bacteria
  Bacterial resistance: Ampicillin, 100 μg/mL
  Growth temperature: 37°C
  Growth strain: DH5alpha
  Copy number: High Copy
Gene/Insert
  Cloning method: Restriction Enzyme
  Sequencing primers: 5′ M13R; 3′ M13F
Terms and licenses: Academic/Nonprofit Terms; Industry Terms: Not Available to Industry
Depositor comments: U6 promoter from Anopheles gambiae AGAP013557 drives expression of a classical gRNA template (Jinek et al., 2012) in which a specific gRNA protospacer sequence can be cloned using two BbsI restrictions sites.
How to cite: pKSB-609 U6-sgRNA1 ATCC GGAA was a gift from Eric Marois (Addgene plasmid # 173671 ; http://n2t.net/addgene:173671 ; RRID:Addgene_173671)
